>Addgene plasmid #8811 | 3122 pSFFV-neo Bcl-XL MI-3 | addgene partial sequence | sequence record 17221 | SFFV-F 5'-attgattgactgcccacctc-3'
TNGGGGCTGTCCGGGAATTTGGAGACCCCCGCCCAGGGACCACCGACCCACCGNTCGGGAGGTAAGCTGG
CCAGCGATCGTTTTGTCTCCGTCTCTGTCTTTGGAATTCTTGGACAATGGACTGGTTGAGCCCATCCCTA
TTATAAAAATGTCTCAGAGCAACCGGGAGCTGGTGGTTGACTTTCTCTCCTACAAGCTTTCCCAGAAAGG
ATACAGCTGGAGTCAGTTTAGTGATGTGGAAGAGAACAGGACTGAGGCCCCAGAAGGGACTGAATCGGAG
ATGGAGACCCCCAGTGCCATCAATGGCAACCCATCCTGGCACCTGGCAGACAGCCCCGCGGTGAATGGAG
CCACTGGCCACAGCAGCAGTTTGGATGCCCGGGAGGTGATCCCCATGGCAGCAGTAAAGCAAGCGCTGAG
GGAGGCAGGCGACGAGTTTGAACTGCGGTACCGGCGGGCATTCAGTGACCTGACATCCCAGCTCCACATC
ACCCCAGGGACAGCATATCAGAGCTTTGAACAGGTAGTGAATGAACTCTTCCGGGATGGGGTTAACTGGG
CTCGCATTGTGGCCTTTTTCTCCTTCGGCGGGGCACTGTGCGTGGAAAGCGTAGACAAGGAGATGCAGGT
ATTGGTGAGTCGGATCGCAGCTTGGATGGCCACTTACCTGAATGACCACCTAGAGCCTTGGATCCAGGAG
AACGGCGGCTGGGATACTTTTGTGGACTCTATGGGAAGATGCACCACCNAGACCNAANGGNCNTGAACCT
TCNCCGCTGTTCCTGACGGCTGATGTGCCGGCGTGTTCNCTGGCTCNTCTCATCGAATGAAC
