[The description below was written by a language model from this plasmid's Addgene catalogue record.]
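Description:
3122 pSFFV-neo Bcl-XL MI-3 is a mammalian expression plasmid built on the pSFFV-neo backbone (about 7.2 kb without insert). It is maintained in E. coli as a high-copy plasmid under ampicillin selection, and it carries a neomycin resistance marker so that transfected mammalian cells can be selected with G418 to obtain stable lines. The record does not list the promoter explicitly. However, the backbone name and the SFFV-F sequencing primer indicate that the insert sits downstream of spleen focus-forming virus regulatory sequence, a strong viral LTR-type promoter often used in haematopoietic and lymphoid cells. No feature table is provided, so the origin of replication, polyadenylation signals and the promoter driving the neo cassette are not documented here.

The payload is a roughly 700 bp human BCL2L1 cDNA encoding the anti-apoptotic long isoform Bcl-XL. It was cloned into a single EcoRI site that is preserved on both sides, so orientation is not enforced by the cloning strategy. The insert carries the "MI-3" mutation in the BH1 homology domain, where the conserved WGR motif is changed to WAR, a glycine-to-alanine substitution. BH1 is one of the conserved Bcl-2 family domains involved in interactions with pro-apoptotic partners such as Bax. No epitope tag or reporter is recorded. The associated study concerns Bcl-XL and Bcl-2 repressing a common cell death pathway. The plasmid therefore suits structure–function work that compares the death-suppressing activity of this BH1 mutant with wild-type Bcl-XL in stably transfected mammalian cells.
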