Addgene plasmid #8811: 3122 pSFFV-neo Bcl-XL MI-3
Depositing lab: Stanley Korsmeyer. Publication: Bcl-XL and Bcl-2 repress a common pathway of cell death. Chao DT, Linette GP, Boise LH, White LS, Thompson CB, Korsmeyer SJ. J Exp Med 1995 Sep 1;182(3):821-8. 10.1084/jem.182.3.821 PubMed 7650488.
Backbone
  Vector backbone: pSFFV-neo
  Backbone size w/o insert (bp): 7200
  Vector type: Mammalian Expression
  Selectable markers: Neomycin (select with G418)
Growth in bacteria
  Bacterial resistance: Ampicillin, 100 μg/mL
  Growth temperature: 37°C
  Growth strain: XL1 Blue
  Copy number: High Copy
Gene/Insert
  Gene/Insert name: Bcl-XL MI-3 (alt name: Bcl-XL)
  Species: H. sapiens (human)
  Insert size (bp): 700
  Mutation: BH1 WGR-->WAR
  GenBank ID: NM_138578
  Entrez Gene: BCL2L1 (a.k.a. BCL-XL/S, BCL2L, BCLX, Bcl-X, PPP1R52)
  Cloning method: Restriction Enzyme; 5′ cloning site EcoRI (not destroyed); 3′ cloning site EcoRI (not destroyed)
  Sequencing primers: 5′ SFFV-F
Terms and licenses: Academic/Nonprofit Terms; Industry Terms: Not Available to Industry
How to cite: 3122 pSFFV-neo Bcl-XL MI-3 was a gift from Stanley Korsmeyer (Addgene plasmid # 8811 ; http://n2t.net/addgene:8811 ; RRID:Addgene_8811)
